Addgene plasmid #123829: MTK4a_016
Purpose: Encodes a nuclear localized tagBFP coexpression cassette as a Type 4a part to be used in the MTK system
Depositing lab: Hana El-Samad. Depositing organization: University of California, San Francisco (UCSF). Publication: A Toolkit for Rapid Modular Construction of Biological Circuits in Mammalian Cells. Fonseca JP, Bonny AR, Kumar GR, Ng AH, Town J, Wu QC, Aslankoohi E, Chen SY, Dods G, Harrigan P, Osimiri LC, Kistler AL, El-Samad H. ACS Synth Biol. 2019 Nov 15;8(11):2593-2606. doi: 10.1021/acssynbio.9b00322. Epub 2019 Nov 5. PubMed 31686495.
Backbone
  Vector backbone: MTK0_027
  Vector type: Mammalian Expression
Growth in bacteria
  Bacterial resistance: Chloramphenicol, 25 μg/mL
  Growth temperature: 37°C
  Growth strain: DH5alpha
  Copy number: Unknown
Gene/Insert
  Gene/Insert name: P2a-NLS::tagBFP
  Species: Synthetic
  Cloning method: Restriction Enzyme; 5′ cloning site BsmBI (destroyed during cloning); 3′ cloning site BsmBI (destroyed during cloning)
Terms and licenses: Academic/Nonprofit Terms; Industry Terms: Not Available to Industry
Depositor comments: Type 4a parts are used for C-terminal coding sequences in the MTK system Please visit https://www.biorxiv.org/content/10.1101/506188v2 for BioRxiv preprint
How to cite: MTK4a_016 was a gift from Hana El-Samad (Addgene plasmid # 123829 ; http://n2t.net/addgene:123829 ; RRID:Addgene_123829)
