[The description below was written by a language model from this plasmid's Addgene catalogue record and pLannotate feature annotations shown in this document.]
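Description:
MTK4a_016 is a small (about 2.5 kb) part-storage plasmid from the Mammalian Toolkit (MTK), a modular hierarchical cloning system for building genetic circuits in mammalian cells. It is built on the MTK0_027 part-entry backbone and is propagated in E. coli using a high-copy ColE1/pUC-type origin of replication, with selection by chloramphenicol through a cat (chloramphenicol acetyltransferase) gene driven by its native promoter. A lambda t0 terminator lies between the resistance cassette and the insert, where it ends cat transcription and helps insulate the part from read-through. Although catalogued as a mammalian expression vector, the annotated features include no mammalian promoter or polyadenylation signal, so the plasmid serves as a source of a coding part rather than as a standalone expression construct.

The insert is a synthetic P2A-NLS::TagBFP cassette, cloned with BsmBI sites that were destroyed during assembly. The feature table annotates only the mammalian codon-optimized TagBFP coding sequence; the P2A and nuclear localization signal named in the record are not separately annotated. As a Type 4a part, it occupies the C-terminal coding-sequence position in an MTK transcriptional unit. When joined in frame downstream of a gene of interest, the P2A self-cleaving peptide causes ribosomal skipping, so that the upstream protein and the monomeric blue fluorescent protein are produced as separate polypeptides from one transcript. The NLS concentrates the blue signal in the nucleus. This provides a coexpression reporter that marks cells expressing the assembled transcriptional unit without leaving the fluorescent protein fused to the protein of interest.
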