Features (pLannotate 1.2.2; 5 found; start..end, strand, type, name):
     56..644     +  rep_origin     ori: high-copy-number ColE1/pMB1/pBR322/pUC origin of replication
    861..1559    +  CDS            TagBFP: monomeric blue fluorescent protein mammalian codon-optimized
   1583..1617    -  terminator     lambda t0 terminator: minimal transcription terminator from phage lambda (Scholtissek and Grosse, 1987)
   1691..2347    -  CDS            cat: CAT_ECOLX - Experimental evidence at protein level: Swiss-Prot protein existence level 1. This enzyme is an effector of chloramphenicol resistance in bacteria. From Escherichia coli. This protein is used as a marker in many commonly used cloning vectors, such as pACYC184.
   2348..2445    -  promoter       cat promoter: promoter of the E. coli cat gene encoding chloramphenicol acetyltransferase
>Addgene plasmid #123829 | MTK4a_016 | addgene full sequence | sequence record 249776 | Addgene NGS Result
GTGAGTTTTCGTTCCACTGAGCGTCAGACCCCGTAGAAAAGATCAAAGGATCTTCTTGAGATCCTTTTTT
TCTGCGCGTAATCTGCTGCTTGCAAACAAAAAAACCACCGCTACCAGCGGTGGTTTGTTTGCCGGATCAA
GAGCTACCAACTCTTTTTCCGAAGGTAACTGGCTTCAGCAGAGCGCAGATACCAAATACTGTTCTTCTAG
TGTAGCCGTAGTTAGGCCACCACTTCAAGAACTCTGTAGCACCGCCTACATACCTCGCTCTGCTAATCCT
GTTACCAGTGGCTGCTGCCAGTGGCGATAAGTCGTGTCTTACCGGGTTGGACTCAAGACGATAGTTACCG
GATAAGGCGCAGCGGTCGGGCTGAACGGGGGGTTCGTGCACACAGCCCAGCTTGGAGCGAACGACCTACA
CCGAACTGAGATACCTACAGCGTGAGCTATGAGAAAGCGCCACGCTTCCCGAAGGGAGAAAGGCGGACAG
GTATCCGGTAAGCGGCAGGGTCGGAACAGGAGAGCGCACGAGGGAGCTTCCAGGGGGAAACGCCTGGTAT
CTTTATAGTCCTGTCGGGTTTCGCCACCTCTGACTTGAGCGTCGATTTTTGTGATGCTCGTCAGGGGGGC
GGAGCCTATGGAAAAACGCCAGCAACGCGGCCTTTTTACGGTTCCTGGCCTTTTGCTGGCCTTTTGCTCA
CATGTTCTTTCCTGCGTTATCCCCTGATTCTGTGGATAACCGTAGTCGGTCTCAATCCGGAAGCGGAGCT
ACTAACTTCAGCCTGCTGAAGCAGGCTGGTGACGTGGAGGAGAACCCTGGACCTCCCAAGAAGAAGAGGA
AGGTGGAGGACGCCGGATCCAGCGAGCTGATTAAGGAGAACATGCACATGAAGCTGTACATGGAGGGCAC
CGTGGACAACCATCACTTCAAGTGCACATCCGAGGGCGAAGGCAAGCCCTACGAGGGCACCCAGACCATG
AGAATCAAGGTGGTCGAGGGCGGCCCTCTCCCCTTCGCCTTCGACATCCTGGCTACTAGCTTCCTCTACG
GCAGCAAGACCTTCATCAACCACACCCAGGGCATCCCCGACTTCTTCAAGCAGTCCTTCCCTGAGGGCTT
CACATGGGAGAGAGTCACCACATACGAAGACGGGGGCGTGCTGACCGCTACCCAGGACACCAGCCTCCAG
GACGGCTGCCTCATCTACAACGTCAAGATCAGAGGGGTGAACTTCACATCCAACGGCCCTGTGATGCAGA
AGAAAACACTCGGCTGGGAGGCCTTCACCGAAACGCTGTACCCCGCTGACGGCGGCCTGGAAGGCAGAAA
CGACATGGCCCTGAAGCTCGTGGGCGGGAGCCATCTGATCGCAAACATCAAGACCACATATAGATCCAAG
AAACCCGCTAAGAACCTCAAGATGCCTGGCGTCTACTATGTGGACTACAGACTGGAAAGAATCAAGGAGG
CCAACAACGAAACCTACGTCGAGCAGCACGAGGTGGCAGTGGCCAGATACTGCGACCTCCCTAGCAAACT
GGGGCACAAGCTTAATTAACTCGAGTGGCTGAGACCAGACCAATAAAAAACGCCCGGCGGCAACCGAGCG
TTCTGAACAAATCCAGATGGAGTTCTGAGGTCATTACTGGATCTATCAACAGGAGTCCAAGCGAGCTCGA
TATCAAATTACGCCCCGCCCTGCCACTCATCGCAGTACTGTTGTAATTCATTAAGCATTCTGCCGACATG
GAAGCCATCACAAACGGCATGATGAACCTGAATCGCCAGCGGCATCAGCACCTTGTCGCCTTGCGTATAA
TATTTGCCCATGGTGAAAACGGGGGCGAAGAAGTTGTCCATATTGGCCACGTTTAAATCAAAACTGGTGA
AACTCACCCAGGGATTGGCTGAAACGAAAAACATATTCTCAATAAACCCTTTAGGGAAATAGGCCAGGTT
TTCACCGTAACACGCCACATCTTGCGAATATATGTGTAGAAACTGCCGGAAATCGTCGTGGTATTCACTC
CAGAGCGATGAAAACGTTTCAGTTTGCTCATGGAAAACGGTGTAACAAGGGTGAACACTATCCCATATCA
CCAGCTCACCGTCTTTCATTGCCATACGAAATTCCGGATGAGCATTCATCAGGCGGGCAAGAATGTGAAT
AAAGGCCGGATAAAACTTGTGCTTATTTTTCTTTACGGTCTTTAAAAAGGCCGTAATATCCAGCTGAACG
GTCTGGTTATAGGTACATTGAGCAACTGACTGAAATGCCTCAAAATGTTCTTTACGATGCCATTGGGATA
TATCAACGGTGGTATATCCAGTGATTTTTTTCTCCATTTTAGCTTCCTTAGCTCCTGAAAATCTCGATAA
CTCAAAAAATACGCCCGGTAGTGATCTTATTTCATTATGGTGAAAGTTGGAACCTCTTACGTGCCCGATC
AATCATGACCAAAATCCCTTAAC
